Addgene plasmid #109964: pHH0103_VCP_AAA
Purpose: Protein expression and purification of VCP_AAA
Depositing lab: Sachdev Sidhu. Depositing organization: University of Toronto. Publication: Large-scale survey and database of high affinity ligands for peptide recognition modules. Teyra J, Kelil A, Jain S, Helmy M, Jajodia R, Hooda Y, Gu J, D'Cruz AA, Nicholson SE, Min J, Sudol M, Kim PM, Bader GD, Sidhu SS. Mol Syst Biol. 2020 Dec;16(12):e9310. doi: 10.15252/msb.20199310. PubMed 33438817.
Backbone
  Vector backbone: pHH0103
  Vector type: Bacterial Expression
Growth in bacteria
  Bacterial resistance: Ampicillin, 100 μg/mL
  Growth temperature: 37°C
  Growth strain: DH5alpha
  Copy number: Low Copy
Gene/Insert
  Gene/Insert name: VCP_AAA
  Species: H. sapiens (human)
  Entrez Gene: VCP (a.k.a. CDC48, FTDALS6, TERA, p97)
  Cloning method: Restriction Enzyme; 5′ cloning site Sfi1 (unknown if destroyed); 3′ cloning site Not1 (unknown if destroyed)
Terms and licenses: Academic/Nonprofit Terms; Industry Terms: Not Available to Industry
How to cite: pHH0103_VCP_AAA was a gift from Sachdev Sidhu (Addgene plasmid # 109964 ; http://n2t.net/addgene:109964 ; RRID:Addgene_109964)
