[The description below was written by a language model from this plasmid's Addgene catalogue record and pLannotate feature annotations shown in this document.]
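Description:
pHH0103_VCP_AAA is a 7,254 nt bacterial expression plasmid built on the pHH0103 backbone for producing and purifying a fragment of human VCP (also known as p97, CDC48 or TERA) in E. coli. It replicates from a ColE1/pBR322-type origin and is selected with ampicillin through the β-lactamase gene and its native promoter. The catalogue lists it as low copy. The feature table also shows a bom mobility region, an f1 phage origin that interrupts the rop gene (leaving two rop fragments), and short remnants of the tetracycline resistance gene and its promoter.

Expression is driven by the hybrid tac promoter followed by a lac operator. The plasmid carries its own lacI gene under the up-mutated lacIq promoter, so transcription is repressed until it is induced with IPTG. Downstream, the annotated coding elements run in order: a 6xHis tag, Schistosoma japonicum glutathione S-transferase, and the VCP fragment of roughly 550 nt, which was cloned between SfiI and NotI sites. This layout suggests an N-terminally His- and GST-tagged fusion that allows purification on nickel or glutathione resins. The record does not give the domain boundaries of the "AAA" insert or explicitly confirm the reading frame.

An fd phage terminator lies just after the insert, followed by two fragments of M13 gene III. Together with the f1 origin, these suggest descent from a phagemid display vector, although the record does not say so, and their position after the terminator implies they are not part of the expressed product. The associated publication is a large-scale survey of high-affinity ligands for peptide recognition modules, so the purified protein presumably served as a target domain for peptide ligand selection or binding assays.
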