Features (pLannotate 1.2.2; 21 found; start..end, strand, type, name):
      1..29      +  promoter       tac promoter: strong E. coli promoter; hybrid between the trp and lac UV5 promoters
     37..53      +  protein_bind   lac operator: The lac repressor binds to the lac operator to inhibit transcription in E. coli. This inhibition can be relieved by adding lactose or isopropyl-β-D-thiogalactopyranoside (IPTG). lac repressor encoded by lacI
    138..155     +  CDS            6xHis: 6xHis affinity tag
    171..824     +  CDS            GST26_SCHJA: Experimental evidence at protein level: Swiss-Prot protein existence level 1. GST isoenzymes appear to play a central role in the parasite detoxification system. Other functions are also suspected including a role in increasing the solubility of haematin in the parasite gut. From Schistosoma japonicum (Blood fluke).
    888..1433    +  CDS            VCP (fragment): TERA_HUMAN - Experimental evidence at protein level: Swiss-Prot protein existence level 1. Necessary for the fragmentation of Golgi stacks during mitosis and for their reassembly after mitosis. Involved in the formation of the transitional endoplasmic reticulum (tER). The transfer of membranes from the endoplasmic reticulum to the Golgi apparatus occurs via 50-70 nm transition vesicles which derive from part-rough, part-smooth transitional elements of the endoplasmic reticulum (tER). Vesicle budding from the tER is an ATP-dependent process. The ternary complex containing UFD1, VCP and NPLOC4 b
   1449..1496    +  terminator     fd terminator (sequence withheld): central terminator from bacteriophage fd (Otsuka and Kunisawa, 1982)
   1501..1713    +  CDS            M13 gene III (fragment) (sequence partly withheld): pIII; III; minor coat protein
   1728..2198    +  CDS            M13 gene III (fragment) (sequence partly withheld): pIII; III; minor coat protein
   2220..2290    +  CDS            TcR (fragment): tetracycline efflux protein; tet; confers resistance to tetracycline
   2532..2912    -  CDS            YPB1_ECOLX: Protein predicted: Swiss-Prot protein existence level 4. From Escherichia coli.
   2929..3080    +  CDS            rop (fragment): Rop protein, which maintains plasmids at low copy number; rop
   3116..3544    -  rep_origin     f1 ori (sequence partly withheld): f1 bacteriophage origin of replication; arrow indicates direction of (+) strand synthesis
   3553..3592    +  CDS            rop (fragment): Rop protein, which maintains plasmids at low copy number; rop
   3694..3834    +  misc_feature   bom: basis of mobility region from pBR322
   4020..4607    -  rep_origin     ori: high-copy-number ColE1/pMB1/pBR322/pUC origin of replication
   4778..5638    -  CDS            AmpR: β-lactamase; bla; confers resistance to ampicillin, carbenicillin, and related antibiotics
   5639..5743    -  promoter       AmpR promoter: bla
   5852..5929    +  promoter       lacIq promoter: lacI (mutant); In the lacIq allele, a single base change in the promoter boosts expression of the lacI gene about 10-fold.
   5930..7012    +  CDS            lacI: lac repressor; lacI; The lac repressor binds to the lac operator to inhibit transcription in E. coli. This inhibition can be relieved by adding lactose or isopropyl-β-D-thiogalactopyranoside (IPTG).
   7025..7046    +  protein_bind   CAP binding site: CAP binding activates transcription in the presence of cAMP. E. coli catabolite activator protein
   7065..7082    +  promoter       tet promoter (fragment): E. coli promoter for tetracycline efflux protein gene
>Addgene plasmid #109964 | pHH0103_VCP_AAA | addgene full sequence | sequence record 217281 | Addgene NGS Result
TTGACAATTAATCATCGGCTCGTATAATGTGTGGAATTGTGAGCGGATAACAATTTCACACAGGAAACAG
CCAGTCCGTTTAGGTGTTTTCACGAGCACTTCACCAACAAGGACCATAGATTATGAAAATCGAAGAACAC
CATCACCATCACCATTCCAGCGGTAAGCTTATGTCCCCTATACTAGGTTATTGGAAAATTAAGGGCCTTG
TGCAACCCACTCGACTTCTTTTGGAATATCTTGAAGAAAAATATGAAGAGCATTTGTATGAGCGCGATGA
AGGTGATAAATGGCGAAACAAAAAGTTTGAATTGGGTTTGGAGTTTCCCAATCTTCCTTATTATATTGAT
GGTGATGTTAAATTAACACAGTCTATGGCCATCATACGTTATATAGCTGACAAGCACAACATGTTGGGTG
GTTGTCCAAAAGAGCGTGCAGAGATTTCAATGCTTGAAGGAGCGGTTTTGGATATTAGATACGGTGTTTC
GAGAATTGCATATAGTAAAGACTTTGAAACTCTCAAAGTTGATTTTCTTAGCAAGCTACCTGAAATGCTG
AAAATGTTCGAAGATCGTTTATGTCATAAAACATATTTAAATGGTGATCATGTAACCCATCCTGACTTCA
TGTTGTATGACGCTCTTGATGTTGTTTTATACATGGACCCAATGTGCCTGGATGCGTTCCCAAAATTAGT
TTGTTTTAAAAAACGTATTGAAGCTATCCCACAAATTGATAAGTACTTGAAATCCAGCAAGTATATAGCA
TGGCCTTTGCAGGGCTGGCAAGCCACGTTTGGTGGTGGCGACCATCCTCCAAAATCGGATCTGGAAGTTC
TGTTCCAGGGGCCCCTGTCCAGCGGTCTGGTTCCGCGTGGTTCCGGTACCGCGGCCCAGCCGGCCCAGGT
TACATGGGAAGATATTGGTGGTCTGGAAGATGTTAAACGTGAACTGCAAGAACTGGTTCAGTATCCGGTT
GAACATCCGGATAAATTTCTGAAGTTTGGTATGACCCCGAGCAAAGGTGTTCTGTTTTATGGTCCGCCTG
GTTGTGGTAAAACCCTGCTGGCAAAAGCAATTGCAAATGAATGTCAGGCCAACTTCATTAGCATTAAAGG
TCCGGAACTGCTGACCATGTGGTTTGGTGAAAGCGAAGCAAATGTGCGCGAAATTTTTGATAAAGCACGT
CAGGCAGCACCGTGTGTGCTGTTTTTTGATGAACTGGATAGCATTGCAAAAGCCCGTGGTGGTAACATTG
GTGATGGTGGTGGTGCAGCAGATCGTGTTATTAATCAGATTCTGACCGAAATGGATGGTATGAGCACCAA
AAAAAACGTGTTTATTATCGGTGCAACCAACCGTCCGGATATTATTGATCCGGCAATTCTGCGTCCGGGT
CGTCTGGATCAACTGATTTATATCCCGCTGCCTGCGGCCGCATA
[142 nt withheld, positions 1445-1586]
C
[98 nt withheld, positions 1588-1685]
AGTTTGTACTGGTGACGAAACTCAGTGTCTAGCTAGAGTGGC
[149 nt withheld, positions 1728-1876]
T
[41 nt withheld, positions 1878-1918]
T
[62 nt withheld, positions 1920-1981]
A
[35 nt withheld, positions 1983-2017]
CCTCCCTCAATCGGTTGAATGTCGCCCTTTTGTCTTTGGCGCTGGTAAACCATATGAA
[86 nt withheld, positions 2076-2161]
T
[54 nt withheld, positions 2163-2216]
CTAGCGCCGCCCTATACCTTGTCTGCCTCCCCGCGTTGCGTCGCGGTGCATGGAGCCGGGCCACCTCGAC
CTGAATGGAAGCCGGCGGCACCTCGCTAACGGATTCACCACTCCAAGAATTGGAGCCAATCAATTCTTGC
GGAGAACTGTGAATGCGCAAACCAACCCTTGGCAGAACATATCCATCGCGTCCGCCATCTCCAGCAGCCG
CACGCGGCGCATCTCGGGCAGCGTTGGGTCCTGGCCACGGGTGCGCATGATCGTGCTCCTGTCGTTGAGG
ACCCGGCTAGGCTGGCGGGGTTGCCTTACTGGTTAGCAGAATGAATCACCGATACGCGAGCGAACGTGAA
GCGACTGCTGCTGCAAAACGTCTGCGACCTGAGCAACAACATGAATGGTCTTCGGTTTCCGTGTTTCGTA
AAGTCTGGAAACGCGGAAGTCAGCGCCCTGCACCATTATGTTCCGGATCTGCATCGCAGGATGCTGCTGG
CTACCCTGTGGAACACCTACATCTGTATTAACGAAGCGCTGGCATTGACCCTGAGTGATTTTTCTCTGGT
CCCGCCGCATCCATACCGCCAGTTGTTTACCCTCACAACGTTCCAGTAACCGGGCATGTTCATCATCAGT
AACCCGTATCGTGAGCATCCTCTCTCGTTTCATCGGTATCATTACCCCCATGAACAGAAATCCCCCTTAC
ACGGAGGCATCAGTGACCAAACAGGAAAAAACCGCCCTTAACATGGCCCGCTTTATCAGAAGCCAGACAT
TAACGCTTCTGGAGAAACTCAACGAGCTGGACGCGGATGAACAGGCAGACATCTGTGAATCGCTTCACGA
CCACGCTGATGAGCTTTACCGCAGGATCCGCGAAATTGTAAGCGTTAATATTTTGTTAAAATTCGCGTTA
AATTTTTGTTAAATCAGCTCATTTTTTAACCAATAGGCCGAAATCGGCAAAATCCCTTATAAATCAAAAG
AATAGACCGAGATAGGGT
[37 nt withheld, positions 3215-3251]
AAAGAACGTGGACTCCAACGTCAAAGG
[49 nt withheld, positions 3279-3327]
T
[91 nt withheld, positions 3329-3419]
G
[124 nt withheld, positions 3421-3544]
CGCGGATCCTGCCTCGCGCGTTTCGGTGATGACGGTGAAAACCTCTGACACATGCAGCTCCCGGAGACGG
TCACAGCTTGTCTGTAAGCGGATGCCGGGAGCAGACAAGCCCGTCAGGGCGCGTCAGCGGGTGTTGGCGG
GTGTCGGGGCGCAGCCATGACCCAGTCACGTAGCGATAGCGGAGTGTATACTGGCTTAACTATGCGGCAT
CAGAGCAGATTGTACTGAGAGTGCACCATATGCGGTGTGAAATACCGCACAGATGCGTAAGGAGAAAATA
CCGCATCAGGCGCTCTTCCGCTTCCTCGCTCACTGACTCGCTGCGCTCGGTCGTTCGGCTGCGGCGAGCG
GTATCAGCTCACTCAAAGGCGGTAATACGGTTATCCACAGAATCAGGGGATAACGCAGGAAAGAACATGT
GAGCAAAAGGCCAGCAAAAGGCCAGGAACCGTAAAAAGGCCGCGTTGCTGGCGTTTTTCCATAGGCTCCG
CCCCCCTGACGAGCATCACAAAAATCGACGCTCAAGTCAGAGGTGGCGAAACCCGACAGGACTATAAAGA
TACCAGGGTTTCCCCCTGGAAGCTCCCTCGTGCGCTCTCCTGTTCCGACCCTGCCGCTTACCGGATACCT
GTCCGCCTTTCTCCCTTCGGGAAGCGTGGCGCTTTCTCATAGCTCACGCTGTAGGTATCTCAGTTCGGTG
TAGGTCGTTCGCTCCAAGCTGGGCTGTGTGCACGAACCCCCCGTTCAGCCCGACCGCTGCGCCTTATCCG
GTAACTATCGTCTTGAGTCCAACCCGGTAAGACACGACTTATCGCCACTGGCAGCAGCCACTGGTAACAG
GATTAGCAGAGCGAGGTATGTAGGCGGTGCTACAGAGTTCTTGAAGTGGTGGCCTAACTACGGCTACACT
AGAAGGACAGTATTTGGTATCTGCGCTCTGCTGAAGCCAGTTACCTTCGGAAAAAGAGTTGGTAGCTCTT
GATCCGGCAAACAAACCACCGCTGGTAGCGGTGGTTTTTTTGTTTGCAAGCAGCAGATTACGCGCAGAAA
AAAAGGATCTCAAGAAGATCCTTTGATCTTTTCTACGGGGTCTGACGCTCAGTGGAACGAAAACTCACGT
TAAGGGATTTTGGTCATGAGATTATCAAAAAGGATCTTCACCTAGATCCTTTTAAATTAAAAATGAAGTT
TTAAATCAATCTAAAGTATATATGAGTAAACTTGGTCTGACAGTTACCAATGCTTAATCAGTGAGGCACC
TATCTCAGCGATCTGTCTATTTCGTTCATCCATAGTTGCCTGACTCCCCGTCGTGTAGATAACTACGATA
CGGGAGGGCTTACCATCTGGCCCCAGTGCTGCAATGATACCGCGAGACCCACGCTCACCGGCTCCAGATT
TATCAGCAATAAACCAGCCAGCCGGAAGGGCCGAGCGCAGAAGTGGTCCTGCAACTTTATCCGCCTCCAT
CCAGTCTATTAATTGTTGCCGGGAAGCTAGAGTAAGTAGTTCGCCAGTTAATAGTTTGCGCAACGTTGTT
GCCATTGCTGCAGGCATCGTGGTGTCACGCTCGTCGTTTGGTATGGCTTCATTCAGCTCCGGTTCCCAAC
GATCAAGGCGAGTTACATGATCCCCCATGTTGTGCAAAAAAGCGGTTAGCTCCTTCGGTCCTCCGATCGT
TGTCAGAAGTAAGTTGGCCGCAGTGTTATCACTCATGGTTATGGCAGCACTGCATAATTCTCTTACTGTC
ATGCCATCCGTAAGATGCTTTTCTGTGACTGGTGAGTACTCAACCAAGTCATTCTGAGAATAGTGTATGC
GGCGACCGAGTTGCTCTTGCCCGGCGTCAACACGGGATAATACCGCGCCACATAGCAGAACTTTAAAAGT
GCTCATCATTGGAAAACGTTCTTCGGGGCGAAAACTCTCAAGGATCTTACCGCTGTTGAGATCCAGTTCG
ATGTAACCCACTCGTGCACCCAACTGATCTTCAGCATCTTTTACTTTCACCAGCGTTTCTGGGTGAGCAA
AAACAGGAAGGCAAAATGCCGCAAAAAAGGGAATAAGGGCGACACGGAAATGTTGAATACTCATACTCTT
CCTTTTTCAATATTATTGAAGCATTTATCAGGGTTATTGTCTCATGAGCGGATACATATTTGAATGTATT
TAGAAAAATAAACAAATAGGGGTTCCGCGCACATTTCCCCGAAAAGTGCCACCTGACGTCTAAGAAACCA
TTATTATCATGACATTAACCTATAAAAATAGGCGTATCACGAGGCCCTTTCGTCTTCAAGAATTCCCGAC
ACCATCGAATGGTGCAAAACCTTTCGCGGTATGGCATGATAGCGCCCGGAAGAGAGTCAATTCAGGGTGG
TGAATGTGAAACCAGTAACGTTATACGATGTCGCAGAGTATGCCGGTGTCTCTTATCAGACCGTTTCCCG
CGTGGTGAACCAGGCCAGCCACGTTTCTGCGAAAACGCGGGAAAAAGTGGAAGCGGCGATGGCGGAGCTG
AATTACATTCCCAACCGCGTGGCACAACAACTGGCGGGCAAACAGTCGTTGCTGATTGGCGTTGCCACCT
CCAGTCTGGCCCTGCACGCGCCGTCGCAAATTGTCGCGGCGATTAAATCTCGCGCCGATCAACTGGGTGC
CAGCGTGGTGGTGTCGATGGTAGAACGAAGCGGCGTCGAAGCCTGTAAAGCGGCGGTGCACAATCTTCTC
GCGCAACGCGTCAGTGGGCTGATCATTAACTATCCGCTGGATGACCAGGATGCCATTGCTGTGGAAGCTG
CCTGCACTAATGTTCCGGCGTTATTTCTTGATGTCTCTGACCAGACACCCATCAACAGTATTATTTTCTC
CCATGAAGACGGTACGCGACTGGGCGTGGAGCATCTGGTCGCATTGGGTCACCAGCAAATCGCGCTGTTA
GCGGGCCCATTAAGTTCTGTCTCGGCGCGTCTGCGTCTGGCTGGCTGGCATAAATATCTCACTCGCAATC
AAATTCAGCCGATAGCGGAACGGGAAGGCGACTGGAGTGCCATGTCCGGTTTTCAACAAACCATGCAAAT
GCTGAATGAGGGCATCGTTCCCACTGCGATGCTGGTTGCCAACGATCAGATGGCGCTGGGCGCAATGCGC
GCCATTACCGAGTCCGGGCTGCGCGTTGGTGCGGATATCTCGGTAGTGGGATACGACGATACCGAAGACA
GCTCATGTTATATCCCGCCGTTAACCACCATCAAACAGGATTTTCGCCTGCTGGGGCAAACCAGCGTGGA
CCGCTTGCTGCAACTCTCTCAGGGCCAGGCGGTGAAGGGCAATCAGCTGTTGCCCGTCTCACTGGTGAAA
AGAAAAACCACCCTGGCGCCCAATACGCAAACCGCCTCTCCCCGCGCGTTGGCCGATTCATTAATGCAGC
TGGCACGACAGGTTTCCCGACTGGAAAGCGGGCAGTGAGCGCAACGCAATTAATGTAAGTTAGCTCACTC
ATTAGGCACAATTCTCATGTTTGACAGCTTATCATCGACTGCACGGTGCACCAATGCTTCTGGCGTCAGG
CAGCCATCGGAAGCTGTGGTATGGCTGTGCAGGTCGTAAATCACTGCATAATTCGTGTCGCTCAAGGCGC
ACTCCCGTTCTGGATAATGTTTTTTGCGCCGACATCATAACGGTTCTGGCAAATATTCTGAAATGAGCTG
