>Addgene plasmid #109964 | pHH0103_VCP_AAA | depositor partial sequence | sequence record 206916 | pHH0103_VCP_AAA sequence 598 bps
TTCCGCGTGGTTCCGGTACCGCGGCCCAGCCGGCCCAGGTTACATGGGAAGATATTGGTGGTCTGGAAGA
TGTTAAACGTGAACTGCAAGAACTGGTTCAGTATCCGGTTGAACATCCGGATAAATTTCTGAAGTTTGGT
ATGACCCCGAGCAAAGGTGTTCTGTTTTATGGTCCGCCTGGTTGTGGTAAAACCCTGCTGGCAAAAGCAA
TTGCAAATGAATGTCAGGCCAACTTCATTAGCATTAAAGGTCCGGAACTGCTGACCATGTGGTTTGGTGA
AAGCGAAGCAAATGTGCGCGAAATTTTTGATAAAGCACGTCAGGCAGCACCGTGTGTGCTGTTTTTTGAT
GAACTGGATAGCATTGCAAAAGCCCGTGGTGGTAACATTGGTGATGGTGGTGGTGCAGCAGATCGTGTTA
TTAATCAGATTCTGACCGAAATGGATGGTATGAGCACCAAAAAAAACGTGTTTATTATCGGTGCAACCAA
CCGTCCGGATATTATTGATCCGGCAATTCTGCGTCCGGGTCGTCTGGATCAACTGATTTATATCCCGCTG
CCTGCGGCCGCATAATAAACCGATACAATTAAAGGCTC
